Addgene plasmid #180490: MSCV-mouse Mdm2 mutant M3 (399-489)-IRES-GFP
Purpose: Role of Mdm2 variants in tumorigenesis
Depositing lab: Martine Roussel. Depositing organization: St. Jude Children's Research Hospital. Publication: The RING domain of Mdm2 can inhibit cell proliferation. Dang J, Kuo ML, Eischen CM, Stepanova L, Sherr CJ, Roussel MF. Cancer Res. 2002 Feb 15;62(4):1222-30. PubMed 11861407.
Backbone
  Vector backbone: MSCV-IRES-GFP
  Vector type: Mammalian Expression
  Selectable markers: GFP
Growth in bacteria
  Bacterial resistance: Ampicillin, 100 μg/mL
  Growth temperature: 37°C
  Growth strain: NEB Stable
  Copy number: High Copy
Gene/Insert 1
  Gene/Insert name: Mouse Mdm2 mutant
  Species: M. musculus (mouse)
  Promoter: MSCV
  Cloning method: Restriction Enzyme; 5′ cloning site EcoR1 (unknown if destroyed); 3′ cloning site EcoR1 (unknown if destroyed)
  Sequencing primers: 5′ EcoR1; 3′ EcoR1
Gene/Insert 2
  Gene/Insert name: Mouse Mdm2 mutant
  Species: M. musculus (mouse)
  Mutation: 399-489
Terms and licenses: Academic/Nonprofit Terms; Industry Terms: Not Available to Industry
How to cite: MSCV-mouse Mdm2 mutant M3 (399-489)-IRES-GFP was a gift from Martine Roussel (Addgene plasmid # 180490 ; http://n2t.net/addgene:180490 ; RRID:Addgene_180490)
