[The description below was written by a language model from this plasmid's Addgene catalogue record and pLannotate feature annotations shown in this document.]
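Description:
MSCV-mouse Mdm2 mutant M3 (399-489)-IRES-GFP is a gammaretroviral expression vector built on the MSCV-IRES-GFP backbone, catalogued as a mammalian expression plasmid. The full sequence record is about 6.8 kb. The proviral portion is flanked by 5′ and 3′ long terminal repeats from murine embryonic stem cell virus and carries the MESV Ψ packaging signal plus a truncated MMLV gag segment lacking its start codon. Together these elements allow the transcript to be packaged into retroviral particles when gag, pol and env are supplied in trans by packaging cells. In bacteria the plasmid is maintained through a high-copy ColE1/pUC-type origin and selected with ampicillin via the β-lactamase gene. The small lac, lacI, rop, bom, lacZα, TcR and env fragments in the annotation are non-functional remnants of earlier cloning vectors.

The payload is a short fragment of mouse Mdm2, annotated as a roughly 270 bp coding segment, which is consistent with the recorded residues 399-489. This is the C-terminal part of the E3 ubiquitin ligase that regulates p53, and the associated publication title points to the RING domain. The fragment was inserted at EcoRI sites and is transcribed from the 5′ LTR promoter. Downstream, an EMCV IRES directs translation of EGFP from the same bicistronic mRNA, so green fluorescence marks cells expressing the Mdm2 fragment and serves as the only mammalian selectable marker, allowing transduced cells to be identified or sorted. No epitope tag is annotated. The stated purpose is to study the role of Mdm2 variants in tumorigenesis, and the publication title indicates work on how the RING domain affects cell proliferation.
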