Features (pLannotate 1.2.2; 20 found; start..end, strand, type, name):
     83..599     +  LTR            5' LTR: 5' long terminal repeat from murine embryonic stem cell virus
    663..1004    +  misc_feature   MESV Ψ: packaging signal of murine embryonic stem cell virus
   1071..1487    +  CDS            gag (truncated): truncated Moloney murine leukemia virus (MMLV) gag gene lacking the start codon
   1507..1779    +  CDS            Mdm2 (fragment): MDM2_MOUSE - Experimental evidence at protein level: Swiss-Prot protein existence level 1. E3 ubiquitin-protein ligase that mediates ubiquitination of p53/TP53, leading to its degradation by the proteasome (PubMed:15195100, PubMed:21804542). Inhibits p53/TP53- and p73/TP73- mediated cell cycle arrest and apoptosis by binding its transcriptional activation domain (By similarity). Also acts as a ubiquitin ligase E3 toward itself, ARRB1 and ARBB2 (PubMed:11588219). Permits the nuclear export of p53/TP53 (By similarity). Promotes proteasome-dependent ubiquitin-independent degradation of retinoblas
   1858..2418    +  misc_feature   IRES: internal ribosome entry site (IRES) of the encephalomyocarditis virus (EMCV)
   2421..3140    +  CDS            EGFP: the original enhanced GFP (Yang et al., 1996) mammalian codon-optimized
   3152..3182    +  misc_feature   MCS (fragment): pUC18/19 multiple cloning site
   3302..3816    +  LTR            3' LTR: 3' long terminal repeat from murine embryonic stem cell virus
   3978..3994    -  protein_bind   lac operator: The lac repressor binds to the lac operator to inhibit transcription in E. coli. This inhibition can be relieved by adding lactose or isopropyl-β-D-thiogalactopyranoside (IPTG). lac repressor encoded by lacI
   4002..4032    -  promoter       lac promoter: promoter for the E. coli lac operon
   4047..4068    -  protein_bind   CAP binding site: CAP binding activates transcription in the presence of cAMP. E. coli catabolite activator protein
   4081..4173    -  CDS            lacI (fragment): lac repressor; lacI; The lac repressor binds to the lac operator to inhibit transcription in E. coli. This inhibition can be relieved by adding lactose or isopropyl-β-D-thiogalactopyranoside (IPTG).
   4356..4943    -  rep_origin     ori: high-copy-number ColE1/pMB1/pBR322/pUC origin of replication
   5114..5974    -  CDS            AmpR: β-lactamase; bla; confers resistance to ampicillin, carbenicillin, and related antibiotics
   5975..6079    -  promoter       AmpR promoter: bla
   6174..6209    +  CDS            rop (fragment): Rop protein, which maintains plasmids at low copy number; rop
   6311..6410    +  misc_feature   bom (fragment): basis of mobility region from pBR322
   6416..6565    -  CDS            lacZα (fragment): LacZα fragment of β-galactosidase; lacZ fragment
   6565..6766    -  CDS            TcR (fragment): tetracycline efflux protein; tet; confers resistance to tetracycline
   6767..41      +  CDS            env (fragment) (across the origin): murine leukemia virus gPr80 envelope polyprotein precursor; env; proteolytically cleaved into gp70SU and p15TM subunits
>Addgene plasmid #180490 | MSCV-mouse Mdm2 mutant M3 (399-489)-IRES-GFP | addgene full sequence | sequence record 358094 | Addgene NGS Result
AACAATATCACCAGCTGAAGCCTATAGAGTACGAGCCATAGATAAAATAAAAGATTTTATTTAGTCTCCA
GAAAAAGGGGGGAATGAAAGACCCCACCTGTAGGTTTGGCAAGCTAGCTTAAGTAACGCCATTTTGCAAG
GCATGGAAAATACATAACTGAGAATAGAGAAGTTCAGATCAAGGTTAGGAACAGAGAGACAGCAGAATAT
GGGCCAAACAGGATATCTGTGGTAAGCAGTTCCTGCCCCGGCTCAGGGCCAAGAACAGATGGTCCCCAGA
TGCGGTCCCGCCCTCAGCAGTTTCTAGAGAACCATCAGATGTTTCCAGGGTGCCCCAAGGACCTGAAATG
ACCCTGTGCCTTATTTGAACTAACCAATCAGTTCGCTTCTCGCTTCTGTTCGCGCGCTTCTGCTCCCCGA
GCTCAATAAAAGAGCCCACAACCCCTCACTCGGCGCGCCAGTCCTCCGATAGACTGCGTCGCCCGGGTAC
CCGTATTCCCAATAAAGCCTCTTGCTGTTTGCATCCGAATCGTGGACTCGCTGATCCTTGGGAGGGTCTC
CTCAGATTGATTGACTGCCCACCTCGGGGGTCTTTCATTTGGAGGTTCCACCGAGATTTGGAGACCCCTG
CCCAGGGACCACCGACCCCCCCGCCGGGAGGTAAGCTGGCCAGCGGTCGTTTCGTGTCTGTCTCTGTCTT
TGTGCGTGTTTGTGCCGGCATCTAATGTTTGCGCCTGCGTCTGTACTAGTTAGCTAACTAGCTCTGTATC
TGGCGGACCCGTGGTGGAACTGACGAGTTCTGAACACCCGGCCGCAACCCTGGGAGACGTCCCAGGGACT
TTGGGGGCCGTTTTTGTGGCCCGACCTGAGGAAGGGAGTCGATGTGGAATCCGACCCCGTCAGGATATGT
GGTTCTGGTAGGAGACGAGAACCTAAAACAGTTCCCGCCTCCGTCTGAATTTTTGCTTTCGGTTTGGAAC
CGAAGCCGCGCGTCTTGTCTGCTGCAGCGCTGCAGCATCGTTCTGTGTTGTCTCTGTCTGACTGTGTTTC
TGTATTTGTCTGAAAATTAGGGCCAGACTGTTACCACTCCCTTAAGTTTGACCTTAGGTCACTGGAAAGA
TGTCGAGCGGATCGCTCACAACCAGTCGGTAGATGTCAAGAAGAGACGTTGGGTTACCTTCTGCTCTGCA
GAATGGCCAACCTTTAACGTCGGATGGCCGCGAGACGGCACCTTTAACCGAGACCTCATCACCCAGGTTA
AGATCAAGGTCTTTTCACCTGGCCCGCATGGACACCCAGACCAGGTCCCCTACATCGTGACCTGGGAAGC
CTTGGCTTTTGACCCCCCTCCCTGGGTCAAGCCCTTTGTACACCCTAAGCCTCCGCCTCCTCTTCCTCCA
TCCGCCCCGTCTCTCCCCCTTGAACCTCCTCGTTCGACCCCGCCTCGATCCTCCCTTTATCCAGCCCTCA
CTCCTTCTCTAGGCGCCGGAATTCGGATCCACCATGTCCAGCAGCATTGTTTATAGCAGCCAAGAAAGCG
TGAAAGAGTTGAAGGAGGAAACGCAGGACAAAGACGAGAGTGTGGAATCTAGCTTCTCCCTGAATGCCAT
CGAACCATGTGTGATCTGCCAGGGGCGGCCTAAAAATGGCTGCATTGTTCACGGCAAGACTGGACACCTC
ATGTCATGTTTCACGTGTGCAAAGAAGCTAAAAAAAAGAAACAAGCCCTGCCCAGTGTGCAGACAGCCAA
TCCAAATGATTGTGCTAACTTACTTCAACTAGCTGACCTGCTCACAAAAATAGAATTTTATATCGAATCA
CTAGTGAATTCGTTAACCTCGAGCGGGATCAATTCCGCCCCCCCCCTAACGTTACTGGCCGAAGCCGCTT
GGAATAAGGCCGGTGTGCGTTTGTCTATATGTTATTTTCCACCATATTGCCGTCTTTTGGCAATGTGAGG
GCCCGGAAACCTGGCCCTGTCTTCTTGACGAGCATTCCTAGGGGTCTTTCCCCTCTCGCCAAAGGAATGC
AAGGTCTGTTGAATGTCGTGAAGGAAGCAGTTCCTCTGGAAGCTTCTTGAAGACAAACAACGTCTGTAGC
GACCCTTTGCAGGCAGCGGAACCCCCCACCTGGCGACAGGTGCCTCTGCGGCCAAAAGCCACGTGTATAA
GATACACCTGCAAAGGCGGCACAACCCCAGTGCCACGTTGTGAGTTGGATAGTTGTGGAAAGAGTCAAAT
GGCTCTCCTCAAGCGTATTCAACAAGGGGCTGAAGGATGCCCAGAAGGTACCCCATTGTATGGGATCTGA
TCTGGGGCCTCGGTGCACATGCTTTACATGTGTTTAGTCGAGGTTAAAAAAACGTCTAGGCCCCCCGAAC
CACGGGGACGTGGTTTTCCTTTGAAAAACACGATAATACCATGGTGAGCAAGGGCGAGGAGCTGTTCACC
GGGGTGGTGCCCATCCTGGTCGAGCTGGACGGCGACGTAAACGGCCACAAGTTCAGCGTGTCCGGCGAGG
GCGAGGGCGATGCCACCTACGGCAAGCTGACCCTGAAGTTCATCTGCACCACCGGCAAGCTGCCCGTGCC
CTGGCCCACCCTCGTGACCACCCTGACCTACGGCGTGCAGTGCTTCAGCCGCTACCCCGACCACATGAAG
CAGCACGACTTCTTCAAGTCCGCCATGCCCGAAGGCTACGTCCAGGAGCGCACCATCTTCTTCAAGGACG
ACGGCAACTACAAGACCCGCGCCGAGGTGAAGTTCGAGGGCGACACCCTGGTGAACCGCATCGAGCTGAA
GGGCATCGACTTCAAGGAGGACGGCAACATCCTGGGGCACAAGCTGGAGTACAACTACAACAGCCACAAC
GTCTATATCATGGCCGACAAGCAGAAGAACGGCATCAAGGTGAACTTCAAGATCCGCCACAACATCGAGG
ACGGCAGCGTGCAGCTCGCCGACCACTACCAGCAGAACACCCCCATCGGCGACGGCCCCGTGCTGCTGCC
CGACAACCACTACCTGAGCACCCAGTCCGCCCTGAGCAAAGACCCCAACGAGAAGCGCGATCACATGGTC
CTGCTGGAGTTCGTGACCGCCGCCGGGATCACTCTCGGCATGGACGAGCTGTACAAGTAAAGCGGCCGCG
ACTCTAGAGTCGACCTGCAGGCATGCAAGCTTCAGGTAGCCGGCTAACGTTAACAACCGGTACCTCTAGA
ACTATAGCTAGCATGCGCAAATTTAAAGCGCTGATATCGATAAAATAAAAGATTTTATTTAGTCTCCAGA
AAAAGGGGGGAATGAAAGACCCCACCTGTAGGTTTGGCAAGCTAGCTTAAGTAACGCCATTTTGCAAGGC
ATGGAAAATACATAACTGAGAATAGAGAAGTTCAGATCAAGGTTAGGAACAGAGAGACAGCAGAATATGG
GCCAAACAGGATATCTGTGGTAAGCAGTTCCTGCCCCGGCTCAGGGCCAAGAACAGATGGTCCCCAGATG
CGGTCCCGCCCTCAGCAGTTTCTAGAGAACCATCAGATGTTTCCAGGGTGCCCCAAGGACCTGAAATGAC
CCTGTGCCTTATTTGAACTAACCAATCAGTTCGCTTCTCGCTTCTGTTCGCGCGCTTCTGCTCCCCGAGC
TCAATAAAAGAGCCCACAACCCCTCACTCGGCGCGCCAGTCCTCCGATAGACTGCGTCGCCCGGGTACCC
GTGTATCCAATAAACCCTCTTGCAGTTGCATCCGACTTGTGGTCTCGCTGTTCCTTGGGAGGGTCTCCTC
TGAGTGATTGACTACCCGTCAGCGGGGGTCTTTCATGGGTAACAGTTTCTTGAAGTTGGAGAACAACATT
CTGAGGGTAGGAGTCGAATATTAAGTAATCCTGACTCAATTAGCCACTGTTTTGAATCCACATACTCCAA
TACTCCTGAAATAGTTCATTATGGACAGCGCAGAAAGAGCTGGGGAGAATTGTGAAATTGTTATCCGCTC
ACAATTCCACACAACATACGAGCCGGAAGCATAAAGTGTAAAGCCTGGGGTGCCTAATGAGTGAGCTAAC
TCACATTAATTGCGTTGCGCTCACTGCCCGCTTTCCAGTCGGGAAACCTGTCGTGCCAGCTGCATTAATG
AATCGGCCAACGCGCGGGGAGAGGCGGTTTGCGTATTGGGCGCTCTTCCGCTTCCTCGCTCACTGACTCG
CTGCGCTCGGTCGTTCGGCTGCGGCGAGCGGTATCAGCTCACTCAAAGGCGGTAATACGGTTATCCACAG
AATCAGGGGATAACGCAGGAAAGAACATGTGAGCAAAAGGCCAGCAAAAGGCCAGGAACCGTAAAAAGGC
CGCGTTGCTGGCGTTTTTCCATAGGCTCCGCCCCCCTGACGAGCATCACAAAAATCGACGCTCAAGTCAG
AGGTGGCGAAACCCGACAGGACTATAAAGATACCAGGCGTTTCCCCCTGGAAGCTCCCTCGTGCGCTCTC
CTGTTCCGACCCTGCCGCTTACCGGATACCTGTCCGCCTTCTCCCTTCGGGAAGCGTGGCGCTTTCTCAT
AGCTCACGCTGTAGGTATCTCAGTTCGGTGTAGGTCGTTCGCTCCAAGCTGGGCTGTGTGCACGAACCCC
CCGTTCAGCCCGACCGCTGCGCCTTATCCGGTAACTATCGTCTTGAGTCCAACCCGGTAAGACACGACTT
ATCGCCACTGGCAGCAGCCACTGGTAACAGGATTAGCAGAGCGAGGTATGTAGGCGGTGCTACAGAGTTC
TTGAAGTGGTGGCCTAACTACGGCTACACTAGAAGAACAGTATTTGGTATCTGCGCTCTGCTGAAGCCAG
TTACCTTCGGAAAAAGAGTTGGTAGCTCTTGATCCGGCAAACAAACCACCGCTGGTAGCGGTGGTTTTTT
TGTTTGCAAGCAGCAGATTACGCGCAGAAAAAAAGGATCTCAAGAAGATCCTTTGATCTTTTCTACGGGG
TCTGACGCTCAGTGGAACGAAAACTCACGTTAAGGGATTTTGGTCATGAGATTATCAAAAAGGATCTTCA
CCTAGATCCTTTTAAATTAAAAATGAAGTTTTAAATCAATCTAAAGTATATATGAGTAAACTTGGTCTGA
CAGTTACCAATGCTTAATCAGTGAGGCACCTATCTCAGCGATCTGTCTATTTCGTTCATCCATAGTTGCC
TGACTCCCCGTCGTGTAGATAACTACGATACGGGAGGGCTTACCATCTGGCCCCAGTGCTGCAATGATAC
CGCGAGACCCACGCTCACCGGCTCCAGATTTATCAGCAATAAACCAGCCAGCCGGAAGGGCCGAGCGCAG
AAGTGGTCCTGCAACTTTATCCGCCTCCATCCAGTCTATTAATTGTTGCCGGGAAGCTAGAGTAAGTAGT
TCGCCAGTTAATAGTTTGCGCAACGTTGTTGCCATTGCTACAGGCATCGTGGTGTCACGCTCGTCGTTTG
GTATGGCTTCATTCAGCTCCGGTTCCCAACGATCAAGGCGAGTTACATGATCCCCCATGTTGTGCAAAAA
AGCGGTTAGCTCCTTCGGTCCTCCGATCGTTGTCAGAAGTAAGTTGGCCGCAGTGTTATCACTCATGGTT
ATGGCAGCACTGCATAATTCTCTTACTGTCATGCCATCCGTAAGATGCTTTTCTGTGACTGGTGAGTACT
CAACCAAGTCATTCTGAGAATAGTGTATGCGGCGACCGAGTTGCTCTTGCCCGGCGTCAATACGGGATAA
TACCGCGCCACATAGCAGAACTTTAAAAGTGCTCATCATTGGAAAACGTTCTTCGGGGCGAAAACTCTCA
AGGATCTTACCGCTGTTGAGATCCAGTTCGATGTAACCCACTCGTGCACCCAACTGATCTTCAGCATCTT
TTACTTTCACCAGCGTTTCTGGGTGAGCAAAAACAGGAAGGCAAAATGCCGCAAAAAAGGGAATAAGGGC
GACACGGAAATGTTGAATACTCATACTCTTCCTTTTTCAATATTATTGAAGCATTTATCAGGGTTATTGT
CTCATGAGCGGATACATATTTGAATGTATTTAGAAAAATAAACAAATAGGGGTTCCGCGCACATTTCCCC
GAAAAGTGCCACCTGACGTCTAAGAAACCATTATTATCATGACATTAACCTATAAAAATAGGCGTATCAC
GAGGCCCTTTCGTCTCGCGCGTTTCGGTGATGACGGTGAAAACCTCTGACACATGCAGCTCCCGGAGACG
GTCACAGCTTGTCTGTAAGCGGATGCCGGGAGCAGACAAGCCCGTCAGGGCGCGTCAGCGGGTGTTGGCG
GGTGTCGGGGCTGGCTTAACTATGCGGCATCAGAGCAGATTGTACTGAGAGTGCACCATATGCGGTGTGA
AATACCGCACAGATGCGTAAGGAGAAAATACCGCATCAGGCGCCATTCGCCATTCAGGCTGCGCAACTGT
TGGGAAGGGCGATCGGTGCGGGCCTCTTCGCTATTACGCCAGCTGGCGAAAGGGGGATGTGCTGCAAGGC
GATTAAGTTGGGTAACGCCAGGGTTTTCCCAGTCACGACGTTGTAAAACGACGGCGCAAGGAATGGTGCA
TGCAAGGAGATGGCGCCCAACAGTCCCCCGGCCACGGGGCCTGCCACCATACCCACGCCGAAACAAGCGC
TCATGAGCCCGAAGTGGCGAGCCCGATCTTCCCCATCGGTGATGTCGGCGATATAGGCGCCAGCAACCGC
ACCTGTGGCGCCGGTGATGCCGGCCACGATGCGTCCGGCGTAGAGGCGATTAGTCCAATTTGTTAAAGAC
AGGATATCAGTGGTCCAGGCTCTAGTTTTGACTC
